>Addgene plasmid #198116 | pNLF1-C_hCOL4A5-Nluc_S36X | addgene full sequence | sequence record 389045 | Addgene NGS Result
CCATTAGCCATATTATTCATTGGTTATATAGCATAAATCAATATTGGCTATTGGCCATTGCATACGTTGT
ATCTATATCATAATATGTACATTTATATTGGCTCATGTCCAATATGACCGCCATGTTGGCATTGATTATT
GACTAGTTATTAATAGTAATCAATTACGGGGTCATTAGTTCATAGCCCATATATGGAGTTCCGCGTTACA
TAACTTACGGTAAATGGCCCGCCTGGCTGACCGCCCAACGACCCCCGCCCATTGACGTCAATAATGACGT
ATGTTCCCATAGTAACGCCAATAGGGACTTTCCATTGACGTCAATGGGTGGAGTATTTACGGTAAACTGC
CCACTTGGCAGTACATCAAGTGTATCATATGCCAAGTCCGCCCCCTATTGACGTCAATGACGGTAAATGG
CCCGCCTGGCATTATGCCCAGTACATGACCTTACGGGACTTTCCTACTTGGCAGTACATCTACGTATTAG
TCATCGCTATTACCATGGTGATGCGGTTTTGGCAGTACACCAATGGGCGTGGATAGCGGTTTGACTCACG
GGGATTTCCAAGTCTCCACCCCATTGACGTCAATGGGAGTTTGTTTTGGCACCAAAATCAACGGGACTTT
CCAAAATGTCGTAATAACCCCGCCCCGTTGACGCAAATGGGCGGTAGGCGTGTACGGTGGGAGGTCTATA
TAAGCAGAGCTGGTTTAGTGAACCGTCAGATCACTAGAAGCTTTATTGCGGTAGTTTATCACAGTTAAAT
TGCTAACGCAGTCAGTGCTTCTGACACAACAGTCTCGAACTTAAGCTGCAGAAGTTGGTCGTGAGGCACT
GGGCAGGTAAGTATCAAGGTTACAAGACAGGTTTAAGGAGACCAATAGAAACTGGGCTTGTCGAGACAGA
GAAGACTCTTGCGTTTCTGATAGGCACCTATTGGTCTTACTGACATCCACTTTGCCTTTCTCTCCACAGG
TGTCCACTCCCAGTTCAATTACAGCTCTTAAGGCTAGAGTATTAATACGACTCACTATAGGGCTAGCAAA
GCGATCGCCATGAAACTGCGTGGAGTCAGCCTGGCTGCCGGCTTGTTCTTACTGGCCCTGAGTCTTTGGG
GGCAGCCTGCAGAGGCTGCGGCTTGCTATGGGTGTTCTCCAGGATGAAAGTGTGACTGCAGTGGCATAAA
AGGGGAAAAGGGAGAGAGAGGGTTTCCAGGTTTGGAAGGACACCCAGGATTGCCTGGATTTCCAGGTCCA
GAAGGGCCTCCGGGGCCTCGGGGACAAAAGGGTGATGATGGAATTCCAGGGCCACCAGGACCAAAAGGAA
TCAGAGGTCCTCCTGGACTTCCTGGATTTCCAGGGACACCAGGTCTTCCTGGAATGCCAGGCCACGATGG
GGCCCCAGGACCTCAAGGTATTCCCGGATGCAATGGAACCAAGGGAGAACGTGGATTTCCAGGCAGTCCC
GGTTTTCCTGGTTTACAGGGTCCTCCAGGACCCCCTGGGATCCCAGGTATGAAGGGTGAACCAGGTAGTA
TAATTATGTCATCACTGCCAGGACCAAAGGGTAATCCAGGATATCCAGGTCCTCCTGGAATACAAGGCCT
ACCTGGTCCCACTGGTATACCAGGGCCAATTGGTCCCCCAGGACCACCAGGTTTGATGGGCCCTCCTGGT
CCACCAGGACTTCCAGGACCTAAGGGGAATATGGGCTTAAATTTCCAGGGACCCAAAGGTGAAAAAGGTG
AGCAAGGTCTTCAGGGCCCACCTGGGCCACCTGGGCAGATCAGTGAACAGAAAAGACCAATTGATGTAGA
GTTTCAGAAAGGAGATCAGGGACTTCCTGGTGACCGAGGGCCTCCTGGACCTCCAGGGATACGTGGTCCT
CCAGGTCCCCCAGGTGGTGAGAAAGGTGAGAAGGGTGAGCAAGGAGAGCCAGGCAAAAGAGGTAAACCAG
GCAAAGATGGAGAAAATGGCCAACCAGGAATTCCTGGTTTGCCTGGTGATCCTGGTTACCCTGGTGAACC
CGGAAGGGATGGTGAAAAGGGCCAAAAAGGTGACACTGGCCCACCTGGACCTCCTGGACTTGTAATTCCT
AGACCTGGGACTGGTATAACTATAGGAGAAAAAGGAAACATTGGGTTGCCTGGGTTGCCTGGAGAAAAAG
GAGAGCGAGGATTTCCTGGAATACAGGGTCCACCTGGCCTTCCTGGACCTCCAGGGGCTGCAGTTATGGG
TCCTCCTGGCCCTCCTGGATTTCCTGGAGAAAGGGGTCAGAAAGGTGATGAAGGACCACCTGGAATTTCC
ATTCCTGGACCTCCTGGACTTGACGGACAGCCTGGGGCTCCTGGGCTTCCAGGGCCTCCTGGCCCTGCTG
GCCCTCACATTCCTCCTAGTGATGAGATATGTGAACCAGGCCCTCCAGGCCCCCCAGGATCTCCAGGTGA
TAAAGGACTCCAAGGAGAACAAGGAGTGAAAGGTGACAAAGGTGACACTTGCTTCAACTGCATTGGAACT
GGTATTTCAGGGCCTCCAGGTCAACCTGGTTTGCCAGGTCTCCCAGGTCCTCCAGGATCTCTTGGTTTCC
CTGGACAGAAAGGGGAAAAAGGACAAGCTGGTGCAACTGGTCCCAAAGGATTACCAGGCATTCCAGGAGC
TCCAGGTGCTCCAGGCTTTCCTGGATCTAAAGGTGAACCTGGTGATATCCTCACTTTTCCAGGAATGAAG
GGTGACAAAGGAGAGTTGGGTTCCCCTGGAGCTCCAGGGCTTCCTGGTTTACCTGGCACTCCTGGACAGG
ATGGATTGCCAGGGCTTCCTGGCCCGAAAGGAGAGCCTGGTGGAATTACTTTTAAGGGTGAAAGAGGTCC
CCCTGGGAACCCAGGTTTACCAGGCCTCCCAGGGAATATAGGGCCTATGGGTCCCCCTGGTTTCGGCCCT
CCAGGCCCAGTAGGTGAAAAAGGCATACAAGGTGTGGCAGGAAATCCAGGCCAGCCAGGAATACCAGGTC
CTAAAGGGGATCCAGGTCAGACTATAACCCAGCCGGGGAAGCCTGGCTTGCCTGGTAACCCAGGCAGAGA
TGGTGATGTAGGTCTTCCAGGTGACCCTGGACTTCCAGGGCAACCAGGCTTGCCAGGGATACCTGGTAGC
AAAGGAGAACCAGGTATCCCTGGAATTGGGCTTCCTGGACCACCTGGTCCCAAAGGCTTTCCTGGAATTC
CAGGACCTCCAGGAGCACCTGGGACACCTGGAAGAATTGGTCTAGAAGGCCCTCCTGGGCCACCCGGCTT
TCCAGGACCAAAGGGTGAACCAGGATTTGCATTACCTGGGCCACCTGGGCCACCAGGACTTCCAGGTTTC
AAAGGAGCACTTGGTCCAAAAGGTGATCGTGGTTTCCCAGGACCTCCGGGTCCTCCAGGACGCACTGGCT
TAGATGGGCTCCCTGGACCAAAAGGTGATGTTGGACCAAATGGACAACCTGGACCAATGGGACCTCCTGG
GCTGCCAGGAATAGGTGTTCAGGGACCACCAGGACCACCAGGGATTCCTGGGCCAATAGGTCAACCTGGT
TTACATGGAATACCAGGAGAGAAGGGGGATCCAGGACCTCCTGGACTTGATGTTCCAGGACCCCCAGGTG
AAAGAGGCAGTCCAGGGATCCCCGGAGCACCTGGTCCTATAGGACCTCCAGGATCACCAGGGCTTCCAGG
AAAAGCAGGTGCCTCTGGATTTCCAGGTACCAAAGGTGAAATGGGTATGATGGGACCTCCAGGCCCACCA
GGACCTTTGGGAATTCCTGGCAGGAGTGGTGTACCTGGTCTTAAAGGTGATGATGGCTTGCAGGGTCAGC
CAGGACTTCCTGGCCCTACAGGAGAAAAAGGTAGTAAAGGAGAGCCTGGCCTTCCAGGCCCTCCTGGACC
AATGGATCCAAATCTTCTGGGCTCAAAAGGAGAGAAGGGGGAACCTGGCTTACCAGGTATACCTGGAGTT
TCAGGGCCAAAAGGTTATCAGGGTTTGCCTGGAGACCCAGGGCAACCTGGACTGAGTGGACAACCTGGAT
TACCAGGACCACCAGGTCCCAAAGGTAACCCTGGTCTCCCTGGACAGCCAGGTCTTATAGGACCTCCTGG
ACTTAAAGGAACCATCGGTGATATGGGTTTTCCAGGGCCTCAGGGTGTGGAAGGGCCTCCTGGACCTTCT
GGAGTTCCTGGACAACCTGGCTCCCCAGGATTACCTGGACAGAAAGGCGACAAAGGTGATCCTGGTATTT
CAAGCATTGGTCTTCCAGGTCTTCCTGGTCCAAAGGGTGAGCCTGGTCTGCCTGGATACCCAGGGAACCC
TGGTATCAAAGGTTCTGTGGGAGATCCTGGTTTGCCCGGATTACCAGGAACCCCTGGAGCAAAAGGACAA
CCAGGCCTTCCTGGATTCCCAGGAACCCCAGGCCCTCCTGGACCAAAAGGTATTAGTGGCCCTCCTGGGA
ACCCCGGCCTTCCAGGAGAACCTGGTCCTGTAGGTGGTGGAGGTCATCCTGGGCAACCAGGGCCTCCAGG
CGAAAAAGGCAAACCCGGTCAAGATGGTATTCCTGGACCAGCTGGACAGAAGGGTGAACCAGGTCAACCA
GGCTTTGGAAACCCAGGACCGCCTGGACTTCCAGGACTTTCTGGCCAAAAGGGTGATGGAGGATTACCTG
GGATTCCAGGAAATCCTGGCCTTCCAGGTCCAAAGGGCGAACCAGGCTTTCACGGTTTCCCTGGTGTGCA
GGGTCCCCCAGGCCCTCCTGGTTCTCCGGGTCCAGCTCTGGAAGGACCTAAAGGCAACCCTGGGCCCCAA
GGTCCTCCTGGGAGACCAGGTCCTACAGGTTTTCAAGGTCTACCAGGTCCAGAAGGTCCTCCAGGTCTCC
CTGGAAATGGAGGTATTAAAGGAGAGAAGGGAAATCCAGGCCAACCTGGGCTACCTGGCTTGCCTGGTTT
GAAAGGAGATCAAGGACCACCAGGACTCCAGGGTAATCCTGGCCGGCCGGGTCTCAATGGAATGAAAGGA
GATCCTGGTCTCCCTGGTGTTCCAGGATTCCCAGGCATGAAAGGACCCAGTGGAGTACCTGGATCAGCTG
GCCCTGAGGGGGAACCGGGACTTATTGGTCCTCCAGGTCCTCCTGGATTACCTGGTCCTTCAGGACAGAG
TATCATAATTAAAGGAGATGCTGGTCCTCCAGGAATCCCTGGCCAGCCTGGGCTAAAGGGTCTACCAGGA
CCCCAAGGACCTCAAGGCTTACCAGGTCCAACTGGCCCTCCAGGAGATCCTGGACGCAATGGACTCCCTG
GCTTTGATGGTGCAGGAGGGCGCAAAGGAGACCCAGGTCTGCCAGGACAGCCAGGTACCCGTGGTTTGGA
TGGTCCCCCTGGTCCAGATGGATTGCAAGGTCCCCCAGGTCCCCCTGGAACCTCCTCTGTTGCACATGGA
TTTCTTATTACACGCCACAGCCAGACAACGGATGCACCACAATGCCCACAGGGAACACTTCAGGTCTATG
AAGGCTTTTCTCTCCTGTATGTACAAGGAAATAAAAGAGCCCACGGTCAAGACTTGGGGACGGCTGGCAG
CTGCCTTCGTCGCTTTAGTACCATGCCTTTCATGTTCTGCAACATCAATAATGTTTGCAACTTTGCTTCA
AGAAATGACTATTCTTACTGGCTCTCTACCCCAGAGCCCATGCCAATGAGCATGCAACCCCTAAAGGGCC
AGAGCATCCAGCCATTCATTAGTCGATGTGCAGTATGTGAAGCTCCAGCTGTGGTGATCGCAGTTCACAG
TCAGACGATCCAGATTCCCCATTGTCCTCAGGGATGGGATTCTCTGTGGATTGGTTATTCCTTCATGATG
CATACAAGTGCAGGGGCAGAAGGCTCAGGTCAAGCCCTAGCCTCCCCTGGTTCCTGCTTGGAAGAGTTTC
GTTCAGCTCCCTTCATCGAATGTCATGGGAGGGGTACCTGTAACTACTATGCCAACTCCTACAGCTTTTG
GCTGGCAACTGTAGATGTGTCAGACATGTTCAGTAAACCTCAGTCAGAAACGCTGAAAGCAGGAGACTTG
AGGACACGAATTAGCCGATGTCAAGTGTGCATGAAGAGGACATTCTCGAGCGGCGTCTTCACACTCGAAG
ATTTCGTTGGGGACTGGCGACAGACAGCCGGCTACAACCTGGACCAAGTCCTTGAACAGGGAGGTGTGTC
CAGTTTGTTTCAGAATCTCGGGGTGTCCGTAACTCCGATCCAAAGGATTGTCCTGAGCGGTGAAAATGGG
CTGAAGATCGACATCCATGTCATCATCCCGTATGAAGGTCTGAGCGGCGACCAAATGGGCCAGATCGAAA
AAATTTTTAAGGTGGTGTACCCTGTGGATGATCATCACTTTAAGGTGATCCTGCACTATGGCACACTGGT
AATCGACGGGGTTACGCCGAACATGATCGACTATTTCGGACGGCCGTATGAAGGCATCGCCGTGTTCGAC
GGCAAAAAGATCACTGTAACAGGGACCCTGTGGAACGGCAACAAAATTATCGACGAGCGCCTGATCAACC
CCGACGGCTCCCTGCTGTTCCGAGTAACCATCAACGGAGTGACCGGCTGGCGGCTGTGCGAACGCATTCT
GGCGTAAGGCCGCGACTCTAGGGCATGCAAGCTGATCCGGCTGCTAACAAAGCCCGAAAGGAAGCTGAGT
TGGCTGCTGCCACCGCTGAGCAATAACTAGCATAACCCCTTGGGGCGGCCGCTTCGAGCAGACATGATAA
GATACATTGATGAGTTTGGACAAACCACAACTAGAATGCAGTGAAAAAAATGCTTTATTTGTGAAATTTG
TGATGCTATTGCTTTATTTGTAACCATTATAAGCTGCAATAAACAAGTTAACAACAACAATTGCATTCAT
TTTATGTTTCAGGTTCAGGGGGAGATGTGGGAGGTTTTTTTAAGCAAGTAAAACCTCTACAAATGTGGTA
AAATCGAATTTTAACAAAATATTAACGCTTACAATTTCCTGATGCGGTATTTTCTCCTTACGCATCTGTG
CGGTATTTCACACCGCATACGCGGATCTGCGCAGCACCATGGCCTGAAATAACCTCTGAAAGAGGAACTT
GGTTAGGTACCTTCTGAGGCGGAAAGAACCAGCTGTGGAATGTGTGTCAGTTAGGGTGTGGAAAGTCCCC
AGGCTCCCCAGCAGGCAGAAGTATGCAAAGCATGCATCTCAATTAGTCAGCAACCAGGTGTGGAAAGTCC
CCAGGCTCCCCAGCAGGCAGAAGTATGCAAAGCATGCATCTCAATTAGTCAGCAACCATAGTCCCGCCCC
TAACTCCGCCCATCCCGCCCCTAACTCCGCCCAGTTCCGCCCATTCTCCGCCCCATGGCTGACTAATTTT
TTTTATTTATGCAGAGGCCGAGGCCGCCTCGGCCTCTGAGCTATTCCAGAAGTAGTGAGGAGGCTTTTTT
GGAGGCCTAGGCTTTTGCAAAAAGCTCGATTCTTCTGACACTAGCGCCACCATGAAGAAGCCCGAACTCA
CCGCTACCAGCGTTGAAAAATTTCTCATCGAGAAGTTCGACAGTGTGAGCGACCTGATGCAGTTGTCGGA
GGGCGAAGAGAGCCGAGCCTTCAGCTTCGATGTCGGCGGACGCGGCTATGTACTGCGGGTGAATAGCTGC
GCTGATGGCTTCTACAAAGACCGCTACGTGTACCGCCACTTCGCCAGCGCTGCACTACCCATCCCCGAAG
TGTTGGACATCGGCGAGTTCAGCGAGAGCCTGACATACTGCATCAGTAGACGCGCCCAAGGCGTTACTCT
CCAAGACCTCCCCGAAACAGAGCTGCCTGCTGTGTTACAGCCTGTCGCCGAAGCTATGGATGCTATTGCC
GCCGCCGACCTCAGTCAAACCAGCGGCTTCGGCCCATTCGGGCCCCAAGGCATCGGCCAGTACACAACCT
GGCGGGATTTCATTTGCGCCATTGCTGATCCCCATGTCTACCACTGGCAGACCGTGATGGACGACACCGT
GTCCGCCAGCGTAGCTCAAGCCCTGGACGAACTGATGCTGTGGGCCGAAGACTGTCCCGAGGTGCGCCAC
CTCGTCCATGCCGACTTCGGCAGCAACAACGTCCTGACCGACAACGGCCGCATCACCGCCGTAATCGACT
GGTCCGAAGCTATGTTCGGGGACAGTCAGTACGAGGTGGCCAACATCTTCTTCTGGCGGCCCTGGCTGGC
TTGCATGGAGCAGCAGACTCGCTACTTCGAGCGCCGGCATCCCGAGCTGGCCGGCAGCCCTCGTCTGCGA
GCCTACATGCTGCGCATCGGCCTGGATCAGCTCTACCAGAGCCTCGTGGACGGCAACTTCGACGATGCTG
CCTGGGCTCAAGGCCGCTGCGATGCCATCGTCCGCAGCGGGGCCGGCACCGTCGGTCGCACACAAATCGC
TCGCCGGAGCGCAGCCGTATGGACCGACGGCTGCGTCGAGGTGCTGGCCGACAGCGGCAACCGCCGGCCC
AGTACACGACCGCGCGCTAAGGAGGTAGGTCGAGTTTAGACTCTAGCCATCACGATGGCCGCAATAAAAT
ATCTTTATTTTCATTACATCTGTGTGTTGGTTTTTTGTGTGAATCGATAGCGATAAGGATCCTCTTTGCG
CTTGCGTTTTCCCTTGTCCAGATAGCCCAGTAGCTGACATTCATCCGGGGTCAGCACCGTTTCTGCGGAC
TGGCTTTCTACGTAATGGTTTCTTAGACGTCAGGTGGCACTTTTCGGGGAAATGTGCGCGGAACCCCTAT
TTGTTTATTTTTCTAAATACATTCAAATATGTATCCGCTCATGAGACAATAACCCTGATAAATGCTTCAA
TAATATTGAAAAAGGAAGAGTATGAGTATTCAACATTTCCGTGTCGCCCTTATTCCCTTTTTTGCGGCAT
TTTGCCTTCCTGTTTTTGCTCACCCAGAAACGCTGGTGAAAGTAAAAGATGCTGAAGATCAGTTGGGTGC
ACGAGTGGGTTACATCGAACTGGATCTCAACAGCGGTAAGATCCTTGAGAGTTTTCGCCCCGAAGAACGT
TTTCCAATGATGAGCACTTTCAAAGTTCTGCTATGTGGCGCGGTATTATCCCGTATTGACGCCGGGCAAG
AGCAACTCGGTCGCCGCATACACTATTCTCAGAATGACTTGGTTGAGTACTCACCAGTCACAGAAAAGCA
TCTTACGGATGGCATGACAGTAAGAGAATTATGCAGTGCTGCCATAACCATGAGTGATAACACTGCGGCC
AACTTACTTCTGACAACTATCGGAGGACCGAAGGAGCTAACCGCTTTTTTGCACAACATGGGGGATCATG
TAACTCGCCTTGATCGTTGGGAACCGGAGCTGAATGAAGCCATACCAAACGACGAGCGTGACACCACGAT
GCCTGTAGCAATGGCAACAACGTTGCGCAAACTATTAACTGGCGAACTACTTACTCTAGCTTCCCGGCAA
CAATTAATAGACTGGATGGAGGCGGATAAAGTTGCAGGACCACTTCTGCGCTCGGCCCTTCCGGCTGGCT
GGTTTATTGCTGATAAATCTGGAGCCGGTGAGCGTGGGTCTCGCGGTATCATTGCAGCACTGGGGCCAGA
TGGTAAGCCCTCCCGTATCGTAGTTATCTACACGACGGGGAGTCAGGCAACTATGGATGAACGAAATAGA
CAGATCGCTGAGATAGGTGCCTCACTGATTAAGCATTGGTAATTCGAAATGACCGACCAAGCGACGCCCA
ACCGGTATCAGCTCACTCAAAGGCGGTAATACGGTTATCCACAGAATCAGGGGATAACGCAGGAAAGAAC
ATGTGAGCAAAAGGCCAGCAAAAGGCCAGGAACCGTAAAAAGGCCGCGTTGCTGGCGTTTTTCCATAGGC
TCCGCCCCCCTGACGAGCATCACAAAAATCGACGCTCAAGTCAGAGGTGGCGAAACCCGACAGGACTATA
AAGATACCAGGCGTTTCCCCCTGGAAGCTCCCTCGTGCGCTCTCCTGTTCCGACCCTGCCGCTTACCGGA
TACCTGTCCGCCTTTCTCCCTTCGGGAAGCGTGGCGCTTTCTCATAGCTCACGCTGTAGGTATCTCAGTT
CGGTGTAGGTCGTTCGCTCCAAGCTGGGCTGTGTGCACGAACCCCCCGTTCAGCCCGACCGCTGCGCCTT
ATCCGGTAACTATCGTCTTGAGTCCAACCCGGTAAGACACGACTTATCGCCACTGGCAGCAGCCACTGGT
AACAGGATTAGCAGAGCGAGGTATGTAGGCGGTGCTACAGAGTTCTTGAAGTGGTGGCCTAACTACGGCT
ACACTAGAAGGACAGTATTTGGTATCTGCGCTCTGCTGAAGCCAGTTACCTTCGGAAAAAGAGTTGGTAG
CTCTTGATCCGGCAAACAAACCACCGCTGGTAGCGGTGGTTTTTTTGTTTGCAAGCAGCAGATTACGCGC
AGAAAAAAAGGATTTCAAGAAGATCCTTTGATCTTTTCTACGGGGTCTGACGCTCAGTGGAACGAAAACT
CACGTTAAGGGATTTTGGTCATGAGATTATCAAAAAGGATCTTCACCTAGATCCTTTTATAGTCCGGAAA
TACAGGAACGCACGCTGGATGGCCCTTCGCTGGGATGGTGAAACCATGAAAAATGGCAGCTTCAGTGGAT
TAAGTGGGGGTAATGTGGCCTGTACCCTCTGGTTGCATAGGTATTCATACGGTTAAAATTTATCAGGCGC
GATTGCGGCAGTTTTTCGGGTGGTTTGTTGCCATTTTTACCTGTCTGCTGCCGTGATCGCGCTGAACGCG
TTTTAGCGGTGCGTACAATTAAGGGATTATGGTAAATCCACTTACTGTCTGCCCTCGTAGCCATCGAGAT
AAACCGCAGTACTCCGGCCACGATGCGTCCGGCGTAGAGGATCGAGATCTTCAATATTGG
Features (pLannotate 1.2.2; 20 found; start..end, strand, type, name):
    130..507     +  enhancer       CMV enhancer: human cytomegalovirus immediate early enhancer
    509..708     +  promoter       CMV promoter: human cytomegalovirus (CMV) immediate early promoter
    847..979     +  intron         chimeric intron: chimera between introns from human β-globin and immunoglobulin heavy chain genes
   1023..1041    +  promoter       T7 promoter: promoter for bacteriophage T7 RNA polymerase
   1060..6132    +  CDS            COL4A5: CO4A5_HUMAN - Experimental evidence at protein level: Swiss-Prot protein existence level 1. Type IV collagen is the major structural component of glomerular basement membranes (GBM), forming a 'chicken-wire' meshwork together with laminins, proteoglycans and entactin/nidogen. From Homo sapiens (Human).
   6145..6657    +  CDS            Nluc: NanoLuc® luciferase human codon-optimized
   6690..6739    +  CDS            SET1 (fragment): solubility-enhancement tag derived from T7 phage gene 10B
   6747..6766    +  terminator     T7 terminator (fragment): transcription terminator for bacteriophage T7 RNA polymerase
   6788..6909    -  polyA_signal   SV40 poly(A) signal: SV40 polyadenylation signal
   6932..7000    -  CDS            large T antigen (fragment): large T antigen from SV40 (simian virus 40)
   7005..7037    +  rep_origin     M13 ori (fragment): M13 bacteriophage origin of replication; arrow indicates direction of (+) strand synthesis
   7038..7089    -  misc_feature   bom (fragment): basis of mobility region from pBR322
   7154..7511    +  promoter       SV40 promoter: SV40 enhancer and early promoter
   7542..8564    +  CDS            hph: KHYB_ECOLX - Experimental evidence at protein level: Swiss-Prot protein existence level 1. The aminoglycoside phosphotransferases achieve inactivation of their antibiotic substrates by phosphorylation. Only phosphorylates hygromycin and closely related compounds such as demethyl analogs and destomycin. From Escherichia coli.
   8603..8651    +  polyA_signal   poly(A) signal: synthetic polyadenylation signal
   8672..8764    -  CDS            tnpA (fragment): TN5P_ECOLX - Also known as tnp. Experimental evidence at protein level: Swiss-Prot protein existence level 1. Mediates transposition of transposon Tn5 by a 'cut and paste' mechanism. First, the monomeric transposase binds the 19 bp inverted DNA repeats flanking the transposon. Then, dimerization of the DNA- bound transposase creates a synaptic DNA complex. After nicking of the first DNA strand, excision of the transposon proceeds through a series of intermediates. The transposase then mediates the insertion of the transposon at a new site by strand transfer. The activity of the wild- type tran
   8807..8911    +  promoter       AmpR promoter: bla
   8912..9772    +  CDS            AmpR: β-lactamase; bla; confers resistance to ampicillin, carbenicillin, and related antibiotics
   9930..10518   -  rep_origin     ori: high-copy-number ColE1/pMB1/pBR322/pUC origin of replication
  10634..10917   +  misc_feature   cer region: ColE1-derived recombination site that helps to maintain plasmids as monomers
