[The description below was written by a language model from this plasmid's Addgene catalogue record and pLannotate feature annotations shown in this document.]
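Description:
pNLF1-C_hCOL4A5-Nluc_S36X is a mammalian expression plasmid of about 11 kb built on the commercial pNLF1-C backbone, which is designed for making fusions with NanoLuc luciferase at the C terminus of a protein of interest. It is maintained in E. coli as a high-copy plasmid through a ColE1/pUC-type origin and an ampicillin resistance gene (β-lactamase), and it also carries a ColE1 cer site that helps keep the plasmid monomeric. For selection in mammalian cells, an SV40 enhancer/early promoter drives the hygromycin phosphotransferase gene, followed by a synthetic polyadenylation signal.

The expression cassette uses the human cytomegalovirus immediate early enhancer and promoter followed by a chimeric β-globin/immunoglobulin heavy chain intron, which generally improves transcript processing and expression. A T7 promoter sits just upstream of the coding region. The insert is human COL4A5, encoding the α5 chain of type IV collagen, a major structural component of the glomerular basement membrane. It is joined at its C terminus to a human codon-optimised NanoLuc coding sequence, with an SV40 poly(A) signal downstream. The collagen sequence carries the S36X nonsense mutation, a premature stop codon near the start of the protein. Because the luciferase lies downstream of this stop, NanoLuc signal should arise only when translation reads through the premature codon to produce the full-length fusion. According to the associated publication title, such reporters were used to identify COL4A5 nonsense mutations susceptible to drug-induced stop codon readthrough. Several short annotated fragments (SET1, large T antigen, M13 ori, bom, tnpA) appear to be backbone remnants rather than functional elements.
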