Addgene plasmid #198116: pNLF1-C_hCOL4A5-Nluc_S36X
Purpose: Express hCOL4A5_S36X in mammalian cells
Depositing lab: Jeffrey Miner. Depositing organization: Washington University in Saint Louis. Publication: NanoLuc reporters identify COL4A5 nonsense mutations susceptible to drug-induced stop codon readthrough. Omachi K, Kai H, Roberge M, Miner JH. iScience. 2022 Feb 8;25(3):103891. doi: 10.1016/j.isci.2022.103891. eCollection 2022 Mar 18. PubMed 35243249.
Backbone
  Vector backbone: pNLF1-C
  Backbone manufacturer: Promega
  Vector type: Mammalian Expression
  Selectable markers: Hygromycin
Growth in bacteria
  Bacterial resistance: Ampicillin, 100 μg/mL
  Growth temperature: 37°C
  Growth strain: DH5alpha
  Copy number: High Copy
Gene/Insert
  Gene/Insert name: COL4A5
  Species: H. sapiens (human)
  Mutation: S36X
  Entrez Gene: COL4A5 (a.k.a. ASLN, ATS, ATS1, CA54)
  Promoter: CMV, beta-globin/IgG chimeric intron
  Tag / fusion protein: Nluc (C terminal on insert)
  Cloning method: Unknown
Terms and licenses: Academic/Nonprofit Terms; Industry Terms: Not Available to Industry
How to cite: pNLF1-C_hCOL4A5-Nluc_S36X was a gift from Jeffrey Miner (Addgene plasmid # 198116 ; http://n2t.net/addgene:198116 ; RRID:Addgene_198116)
